>Addgene plasmid #188098 | pCAG-OSF-ATG13 (2-197)-W50D | addgene full sequence | sequence record 369725 | Addgene NGS Result
GTCGACATTGATTATTGACTAGTTATTAATAGTAATCAATTACGGGGTCATTAGTTCATAGCCCATATAT
GGAGTTCCGCGTTACATAACTTACGGTAAATGGCCCGCCTGGCTGACCGCCCAACGACCCCCGCCCATTG
ACGTCAATAATGACGTATGTTCCCATAGTAACGCCAATAGGGACTTTCCATTGACGTCAATGGGTGGAGT
ATTTACGGTAAACTGCCCACTTGGCAGTACATCAAGTGTATCATATGCCAAGTACGCCCCCTATTGACGT
CAATGACGGTAAATGGCCCGCCTGGCATTATGCCCAGTACATGACCTTATGGGACTTTCCTACTTGGCAG
TACATCTACGTATTAGTCATCGCTATTACCATGGTCGAGGTGAGCCCCACGTTCTGCTTCACTCTCCCCA
TCTCCCCCCCCTCCCCACCCCCAATTTTGTATTTATTTATTTTTTAATTATTTTGTGCAGCGATGGGGGC
GGGGGGGGGGGGGGGGCGCGCCRGGGGGGGGGGGGSGGGGSGRGGGGSGGGGSGGGGSGAGGCGGAGAGG
TGCGGCGGCAGCCAATCAGAGCGGCGCGCTCCGAAAGTTTCCTTTTATGGCGAGGCGGCGGCGGCGGCGG
CCCTATAAAAAGCGAAGCGCGCGGCGGGCGGGAGTCGCTGCGCGCTGCCTTCGCCCCGTGCCCCGCTCCG
CCGCCGCCTCGCGCCGCCCGCCCCGGCTCTGACTGACCGCGTTACTCCCACAGGTGAGCGGGCGGGACGG
CCCTTCTCCTCCGGGCTGTAATTAGCGCTTGGTTTAATGACGGCTTGTTTCTTTTCTGTGGCTGCGTGAA
AGCCTTGAGGGGCTCCGGGAGGGCCCTTTGTGCGGGGGGAGCGGCTCGGGGGGTGCGTGCGTGTGTGTGT
GCGTGGGGAGCGCCGCGTGCGGCTCCGCGCTGCCCGGCGGCTGTGAGCGCTGCGGGCGCGGCGCGGGGCT
TTGTGCGCTCCGCAGTGTGCGCGAGGGGAGCGCGGCCGGGGGCGGTGCCCCGCGGTGCGGGGGGGGCTGC
GAGGGGAACAAAGGCTGCGTGCGGGGTGTGTGCGTGGGGGGGTGAGCAGGGGGTGTGGGCGCGTCGGTCG
GGCTGCAACCCCCCCTGCACCCCCCTCCCCGAGTTGCTGAGCACGGCCCGGCTTCGGGTGCGGGGCTCCG
TACGGGGCGTGGCGCGGGGCTCGCCGTGCCGGGCGGGGGGTGGCGGCAGGTGGGGGTGCCGGGCGGGGCG
GGGCCGCCTCGGGCCGGGGRGGGCTCGGGGGAGGGGCGCGGCGGCCCCCGGAGCGCCGGCGGCTGTCGAG
GCGCGGCGAGCCGCAGCCATTGCCTTTTATGGTAATCGTGCGAGAGGGCGCAGGGACTTCCTTTGTCCCA
AATCTGTGCGGAGCCGAAATCTGGGAGGCGCCGCCGCACCCCCTCTAGCGGGCGCGGGGCGAAGCGGTGC
GGCGCCGGCAGGAAGGAAATGGGCGGGGAGGGCCTTCGTGCGTCGCCGCGCCGCCGTCCCCTTCTCCCTC
TCCAGCCTCGGGGCTGTCCGCGGGGGGACGGCTGCCTTCGGGGGGGACGGGGCAGGGCGGGGTTCGGCTT
CTGGCGTGTGACCGGCGGCTCTAGAGCCTCTGCTAACCATGTTCATGCCTTCTTCTTTTTCCTACAGCTC
CTGGGCAACGTGCTGGTTATTGTGCTGTCTCATCATTTTGGCAAAGAATTCCTCGATCGACGGTATCGAT
GCCACCATGGCTAGCTGGAGCCACCCGCAGTTCGAGAAAGGTGGAGGTGCCCGAGGTGGATCGGGAGGTG
GATCGTGGAGCCACCCGCAGTTCGAAAAAGGATTCGATTACAAGGATGACGATGACAAGGGTACCGAGAC
CGACCTCAACAGCCAGGACCGTAAAGACCTCGACAAGTTCATTAAGTTTTTCGCCCTCAAGACCGTGCAG
GTGATCGTGCAGGCCCGGCTGGGAGAGAAAATCTGCACACGCAGCTCCTCTTCACCCACCGGTTCTGACG
ATTTCAACCTGGCTATTAAGGATATCCCTGAAGTGACTCACGAAGCAAAGAAAGCACTCGCTGGACAGCT
GCCAGCAGTGGGTCGTTCAATGTGTGTCGAGATCTCCCTGAAGACATCTGAAGGAGACTCAATGGAGCTC
GAAATTTGGTGCCTGGAGATGAACGAAAAGTGTGATAAAGAGATCAAAGTGAGCTACACCGTCTATAATC
GTCTGTCCCTGCTCCTGAAATCTCTCCTGGCCATCACTCGGGTGACACCTGCTTACCGCCTCAGTAGGAA
GCAGGGTCATGAATATGTGATTCTGTACAGGATCTATTTCGGCGAGGTCCAGCTCTCCGGACTGGGTGAA
GGCTTTCAGACTGTGCGTGTCGGAACCGTGGGAACTCCAGTCGGCACAATTACCCTCTCTTGCGCATACC
GTATCAATCTGGCCTTCATGTCATAACTCGAGGAATTCACTCCTCAGGTGCAGGCTGCCTATCAGAAGGT
GGTGGCTGGTGTGGCCAATGCCCTGGCTCACAAATACCACTGAGATCTTTTTCCCTCTGCCAAAAATTAT
GGGGACATCATGAAGCCCCTTGAGCATCTGACTTCTGGCTAATAAAGGAAATTTATTTTCATTGCAATAG
TGTGTTGGAATTTTTTGTGTCTCTCACTCGGAAGGACATATGGGAGGGCAAATCATTTAAAACATCAGAA
TGAGTATTTGGTTTAGAGTTTGGCAACATATGCCCATATGCTGGCTGCCATGAACAAAGGTTGGCTATAA
AGAGGTCATCAGTATATGAAACAGCCCCCTGCTGTCCATTCCTTATTCCATAGAAAAGCCTTGACTTGAG
GTTAGATTTTTTTTATATTTTGTTTTGTGTTATTTTTTTCTTTAACATCCCTAAAATTTTCCTTACATGT
TTTACTAGCCAGATTTTTCCTCCTCTCCTGACTACTCCCAGTCATAGCTGTCCCTCTTCTCTTATGGAGA
TCCCTCGACCTGCAGCCCAAGCTTGGCGTAATCATGGTCATAGCTGTTTCCTGTGTGAAATTGTTATCCG
CTCACAATTCCACACAACATACGAGCCGGAAGCATAAAGTGTAAAGCCTGGGGTGCCTAATGAGTGAGCT
AACTCACATTAATTGCGTTGCGCTCACTGCCCGCTTTCCAGTCGGGAAACCTGTCGTGCCAGCGGATCCG
CATCTCAATTAGTCAGCAACCATAGTCCCGCCCCTAACTCCGCCCATCCCGCCCCTAACTCCGCCCAGTT
CCGCCCATTCTCCGCCCCATGGCTGACTAATTTTTTTTATTTATGCAGAGGCCGAGGCCGCCTCGGCCTC
TGAGCTATTCCAGAAGTAGTGAGGAGGCTTTTTTGGAGGCCTAGGCTTTTGCAAAAAGCTAACTTGTTTA
TTGCAGCTTATAATGGTTACAAATAAAGCAATAGCATCACAAATTTCACAAATAAAGCATTTTTTTCACT
GCATTCTAGTTGTGGTTTGTCCAAACTCATCAATGTATCTTATCATGTCTGGATCCGCTGCATTAATGAA
TCGGCCAACGCGCGGGGAGAGGCGGTTTGCGTATTGGGCGCTCTTCCGCTTCCTCGCTCACTGACTCGCT
GCGCTCGGTCGTTCGGCTGCGGCGAGCGGTATCAGCTCACTCAAAGGCGGTAATACGGTTATCCACAGAA
TCAGGGGATAACGCAGGAAAGAACATGTGAGCAAAAGGCCAGCAAAAGGCCAGGAACCGTAAAAAGGCCG
CGTTGCTGGCGTTTTTCCATAGGCTCCGCCCCCCTGACGAGCATCACAAAAATCGACGCTCAAGTCAGAG
GTGGCGAAACCCGACAGGACTATAAAGATACCAGGCGTTTCCCCCTGGAAGCTCCCTCGTGCGCTCTCCT
GTTCCGACCCTGCCGCTTACCGGATACCTGTCCGCCTTTCTCCCTTCGGGAAGCGTGGCGCTTTCTCATA
GCTCACGCTGTAGGTATCTCAGTTCGGTGTAGGTCGTTCGCTCCAAGCTGGGCTGTGTGCACGAACCCCC
CGTTCAGCCCGACCGCTGCGCCTTATCCGGTAACTATCGTCTTGAGTCCAACCCGGTAAGACACGACTTA
TCGCCACTGGCAGCAGCCACTGGTAACAGGATTAGCAGAGCGAGGTATGTAGGCGGTGCTACAGAGTTCT
TGAAGTGGTGGCCTAACTACGGCTACACTAGAAGAACAGTATTTGGTATCTGCGCTCTGCTGAAGCCAGT
TACCTTCGGAAAAAGAGTTGGTAGCTCTTGATCCGGCAAACAAACCACCGCTGGTAGCGGTGGTTTTTTT
GTTTGCAAGCAGCAGATTACGCGCAGAAAAAAAGGATCTCAAGAAGATCCTTTGATCTTTTCTACGGGGT
CTGACGCTCAGTGGAACGAAAACTCACGTTAAGGGATTTTGGTCATGAGATTATCAAAAAGGATCTTCAC
CTAGATCCTTTTAAATTAAAAATGAAGTTTTAAATCAATCTAAAGTATATATGAGTAAACTTGGTCTGAC
AGTTACCAATGCTTAATCAGTGAGGCACCTATCTCAGCGATCTGTCTATTTCGTTCATCCATAGTTGCCT
GACTCCCCGTCGTGTAGATAACTACGATACGGGAGGGCTTACCATCTGGCCCCAGTGCTGCAATGATACC
GCGAGACCCACGCTCACCGGCTCCAGATTTATCAGCAATAAACCAGCCAGCCGGAAGGGCCGAGCGCAGA
AGTGGTCCTGCAACTTTATCCGCCTCCATCCAGTCTATTAATTGTTGCCGGGAAGCTAGAGTAAGTAGTT
CGCCAGTTAATAGTTTGCGCAACGTTGTTGCCATTGCTACAGGCATCGTGGTGTCACGCTCGTCGTTTGG
TATGGCTTCATTCAGCTCCGGTTCCCAACGATCAAGGCGAGTTACATGATCCCCCATGTTGTGCAAAAAA
GCGGTTAGCTCCTTCGGTCCTCCGATCGTTGTCAGAAGTAAGTTGGCCGCAGTGTTATCACTCATGGTTA
TGGCAGCACTGCATAATTCTCTTACTGTCATGCCATCCGTAAGATGCTTTTCTGTGACTGGTGAGTACTC
AACCAAGTCATTCTGAGAATAGTGTATGCGGCGACCGAGTTGCTCTTGCCCGGCGTCAATACGGGATAAT
ACCGCGCCACATAGCAGAACTTTAAAAGTGCTCATCATTGGAAAACGTTCTTCGGGGCGAAAACTCTCAA
GGATCTTACCGCTGTTGAGATCCAGTTCGATGTAACCCACTCGTGCACCCAACTGATCTTCAGCATCTTT
TACTTTCACCAGCGTTTCTGGGTGAGCAAAAACAGGAAGGCAAAATGCCGCAAAAAAGGGAATAAGGGCG
ACACGGAAATGTTGAATACTCATACTCTTCCTTTTTCAATATTATTGAAGCATTTATCAGGGTTATTGTC
TCATGAGCGGATACATATTTGAATGTATTTAGAAAAATAAACAAATAGGGGTTCCGCGCACATTTCCCCG
AAAAGTGCCACCTGG
Features (pLannotate 1.2.2; 21 found; start..end, strand, type, name):
      4..383     +  enhancer       CMV enhancer: human cytomegalovirus immediate early enhancer
    385..660     +  promoter       chicken β-actin promoter: No description available
    661..1677    +  intron         chimeric intron: chimera between introns from chicken β-actin and rabbit β-globin
   1675..1731    +  CDS            HBB (fragment): HBB_LEPEU - Experimental evidence at protein level: Swiss-Prot protein existence level 1. Involved in oxygen transport from the lung to the various peripheral tissues. From Lepus europaeus (European hare).
   1766..1785    +  CDS            Strep-Tag II (fragment): peptide that binds Strep-Tactin®, an engineered form of streptavidin
   1826..1848    +  CDS            Strep-Tag II (fragment): peptide that binds Strep-Tactin®, an engineered form of streptavidin
   1856..1879    +  CDS            FLAG: FLAG® epitope tag, followed by an enterokinase cleavage site
   1886..2473    +  CDS            ATG13 (fragment): ATG13_HUMAN - Also known as KIAA0652. Experimental evidence at protein level: Swiss-Prot protein existence level 1. Autophagy factor required for autophagosome formation and mitophagy. Target of the TOR kinase signaling pathway that regulates autophagy through the control of the phosphorylation status of ATG13 and ULK1, and the regulation of the ATG13-ULK1-RB1CC1 complex. Through its regulation of ULK1 activity, plays a role in the regulation of the kinase activity of mTORC1 and cell proliferation. From Homo sapiens (Human).
   2483..2560    +  CDS            HBB (fragment): HBB_PONPY - Experimental evidence at transcript level: Swiss-Prot protein existence level 2. Involved in oxygen transport from the lung to the various peripheral tissues. From Pongo pygmaeus (Bornean orangutan).
   2631..2686    +  polyA_signal   β-globin poly(A) signal: rabbit β-globin polyadenylation signal (Gil and Proudfoot, 1987)
   3071..3087    -  protein_bind   lac operator: The lac repressor binds to the lac operator to inhibit transcription in E. coli. This inhibition can be relieved by adding lactose or isopropyl-β-D-thiogalactopyranoside (IPTG). lac repressor encoded by lacI
   3095..3125    -  promoter       lac promoter: promoter for the E. coli lac operon
   3140..3161    -  protein_bind   CAP binding site: CAP binding activates transcription in the presence of cAMP. E. coli catabolite activator protein
   3174..3213    -  CDS            lacI (fragment): lac repressor; lacI; The lac repressor binds to the lac operator to inhibit transcription in E. coli. This inhibition can be relieved by adding lactose or isopropyl-β-D-thiogalactopyranoside (IPTG).
   3220..3242    +  promoter       SV40 promoter (fragment): SV40 enhancer and early promoter
   3266..3401    +  rep_origin     SV40 ori: SV40 origin of replication
   3421..3555    +  polyA_signal   SV40 poly(A) signal: SV40 polyadenylation signal
   3557..3611    -  CDS            lacI (fragment): lac repressor; lacI; The lac repressor binds to the lac operator to inhibit transcription in E. coli. This inhibition can be relieved by adding lactose or isopropyl-β-D-thiogalactopyranoside (IPTG).
   3794..4382    -  rep_origin     ori: high-copy-number ColE1/pMB1/pBR322/pUC origin of replication
   4553..5413    -  CDS            AmpR: β-lactamase; bla; confers resistance to ampicillin, carbenicillin, and related antibiotics
   5414..5518    -  promoter       AmpR promoter: bla
