[The description below was written by a language model from this plasmid's Addgene catalogue record and pLannotate feature annotations shown in this document.]
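Description:
pCAG-OSF-ATG13 (2-197)-W50D is a 5.5 kb mammalian expression plasmid built on the pCAG backbone. It produces a tagged fragment of human ATG13 carrying a W50D point mutation. The catalogue lists the promoter as CMV, but the feature table shows the full composite CAG arrangement: the human cytomegalovirus immediate-early enhancer, then the chicken β-actin promoter, then a chimeric chicken β-actin/rabbit β-globin intron. Together these drive strong constitutive transcription in most mammalian cell types. Short annotations labelled as HBB fragments on either side of the insert are most likely residual β-globin exon sequence from the backbone rather than intended coding parts. Transcripts end at the rabbit β-globin polyadenylation signal.

The open reading frame begins with the "OSF" tag, made of two Strep-tag II copies followed by a FLAG epitope. It is fused to the N terminus of ATG13 residues 2–197 and followed by a stop codon. This region corresponds to the HORMA domain of ATG13, an autophagy factor in the ULK1 complex that is required for autophagosome formation and mitophagy. The tandem Strep tags permit affinity capture on Strep-Tactin resin, and FLAG allows immunodetection or pulldown. The record states only that the plasmid expresses the HORMA W50D mutant in mammalian cells, and the associated study concerns ATG9A recruitment to the ULK1 complex. The specific effect of W50D is not given.

In E. coli the plasmid is maintained through a high-copy ColE1/pUC-type origin and selected with ampicillin via the β-lactamase gene. The backbone also carries an SV40 origin, which can support episomal replication in cells expressing large T antigen. An SV40 poly(A) signal and remnant lac promoter/operator sequences are present too. No mammalian selection marker is annotated, which is consistent with transient transfection use.
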