Addgene plasmid #188098: pCAG-OSF-ATG13 (2-197)-W50D
Purpose: Expresses human ATG13 HORMA W50D mutant in mammalian cells
Depositing lab: James Hurley. Depositing organization: University of California, Berkeley. Publication: Structural basis for ATG9A recruitment to the ULK1 complex in mitophagy initiation. Ren X, Nguyen TN, Lam WK, Buffalo CZ, Lazarou M, Yokom AL, Hurley JH. Sci Adv. 2023 Feb 15;9(7):eadg2997. doi: 10.1126/sciadv.adg2997. Epub 2023 Feb 15. PubMed 36791199.
Backbone
  Vector backbone: pCAG
  Vector type: Mammalian Expression
Growth in bacteria
  Bacterial resistance: Ampicillin, 100 μg/mL
  Growth temperature: 37°C
  Growth strain: DH5alpha
  Copy number: High Copy
Gene/Insert
  Gene/Insert name: ATG13 (alt name: Strep-strep-Flag-ATG13 (2-197)-W50D-stop)
  Species: H. sapiens (human)
  Mutation: ATG13 (2-197)-W50D
  Entrez Gene: ATG13 (a.k.a. KIAA0652, PARATARG8)
  Promoter: CMV
  Tag / fusion protein: strep-strep-Flag tag (N terminal on insert)
  Cloning method: Restriction Enzyme; 5′ cloning site KpnI (unknown if destroyed); 3′ cloning site XhoI (unknown if destroyed)
  Sequencing primers: 5′ ccgctttctggtatgccgtgcg; 3′ gagccagggcattggccacac
Terms and licenses: Academic/Nonprofit Terms; Industry Terms: Not Available to Industry
How to cite: pCAG-OSF-ATG13 (2-197)-W50D was a gift from James Hurley (Addgene plasmid # 188098 ; http://n2t.net/addgene:188098 ; RRID:Addgene_188098)
