>Addgene plasmid #188098 | pCAG-OSF-ATG13 (2-197)-W50D | depositor partial sequence | sequence record 364960 | ATG13 (2-197)-W50D (kpnI/xhoI)
GAGACCGACCTCAACAGCCAGGACCGTAAAGACCTCGACAAGTTCATTAAGTTTTTCGCCCTCAAGACCG
TGCAGGTGATCGTGCAGGCCCGGCTGGGAGAGAAAATCTGCACACGCAGCTCCTCTTCACCCACCGGTTC
TGACGATTTCAACCTGGCTATTAAGGATATCCCTGAAGTGACTCACGAAGCAAAGAAAGCACTCGCTGGA
CAGCTGCCAGCAGTGGGTCGTTCAATGTGTGTCGAGATCTCCCTGAAGACATCTGAAGGAGACTCAATGG
AGCTCGAAATTTGGTGCCTGGAGATGAACGAAAAGTGTGATAAAGAGATCAAAGTGAGCTACACCGTCTA
TAATCGTCTGTCCCTGCTCCTGAAATCTCTCCTGGCCATCACTCGGGTGACACCTGCTTACCGCCTCAGT
AGGAAGCAGGGTCATGAATATGTGATTCTGTACAGGATCTATTTCGGCGAGGTCCAGCTCTCCGGACTGG
GTGAAGGCTTTCAGACTGTGCGTGTCGGTACCGTGGGAACTCCAGTCGGCACAATTACCCTCTCTTGCGC
ATACCGTATCAATCTGGCCTTCATGTCATAA
